>Addgene plasmid #170309 | pCSIIbsr-AKAR3EV | addgene full sequence | sequence record 334630 | Addgene NGS Result
GACGGATCGGGAGATCTCCCGATCCCCTATGGTGCACTCTCAGTACAATCTGCTCTGATGCCGCATAGTT
AAGCCAGTATCTGCTCCCTGCTTGTGTGTTGGAGGTCGCTGAGTAGTGCGCGAGCAAAATTTAAGCTACA
ACAAGGCAAGGCTTGACCGACAATTGCATGAAGAATCTGCTTAGGGTTAGGCGTTTTGCGCTGCTTCGCG
ATGTACGGGCCAGATATACGCGTTGACATTGATTATTGACTAGTTATTAATAGTAATCAATTACGGGGTC
ATTAGTTCATAGCCCATATATGGAGTTCCGCGTTACATAACTTACGGTAAATGGCCCGCCTGGCTGACCG
CCCAACGACCCCCGCCCATTGACGTCAATAATGACGTATGTTCCCATAGTAACGCCAATAGGGACTTTCC
ATTGACGTCAATGGGTGGAGTATTTACGGTAAACTGCCCACTTGGCAGTACATCAAGTGTATCATATGCC
AAGTACGCCCCCTATTGACGTCAATGACGGTAAATGGCCCGCCTGGCATTATGCCCAGTACATGACCTTA
TGGGACTTTCCTACTTGGCAGTACATCTACGTATTAGTCATCGCTATTACCATGGTGATGCGGTTTTGGC
AGTACATCAATGGGCGTGGATAGCGGTTTGACTCACGGGGATTTCCAAGTCTCCACCCCATTGACGTCAA
TGGGAGTTTGTTTTGGCACCAAAATCAACGGGACTTTCCAAAATGTCGTAACAACTCCGCCCCATTGACG
CAAATGGGCGGTAGGCGTGTACGGTGGGAGGTCTATATAAGCAGCGCGTTTTGCCTGTACTGGGTCTCTC
TGGTTAGACCAGATCTGAGCCTGGGAGCTCTCTGGCTAACTAGGGAACCCACTGCTTAAGCCTCAATAAA
GCTTGCCTTGAGTGCTTCAAGTAGTGTGTGCCCGTCTGTTGTGTGACTCTGGTAACTAGAGATCCCTCAG
ACCCTTTTAGTCAGTGTGGAAAATCTCTAGCAGTGGCGCCCGAACAGGGACTTGAAAGCGAAAGGGAAAC
CAGAGGAGCTCTCTCGACGCAGGACTCGGCTTGCTGAAGCGCGCACGGCAAGAGGCGAGGGGCGGCGACT
GGTGAGTACGCCAAAAATTTTGACTAGCGGAGGCTAGAAGGAGAGAGATGGGTGCGAGAGCGTCAGTATT
AAGCGGGGGAGAATTAGATCGCGATGGGAAAAAATTCGGTTAAGGCCAGGGGGAAAGAAAAAATATAAAT
TAAAACATATAGTATGGGCAAGCAGGGAGCTAGAACGATTCGCAGTTAATCCTGGCCTGTTAGAAACATC
AGAAGGCTGTAGACAAATACTGGGACAGCTACAACCATCCCTTCAGACAGGATCAGAAGAACTTAGATCA
TTATATAATACAGTAGCAACCCTCTATTGTGTGCATCAAAGGATAGAGATAAAAGACACCAAGGAAGCTT
TAGACAAGATAGAGGAAGAGCAAAACAAAAGTAAGACCACCGCACAGCAAGGGCCGCTGATCTTCAGACC
TGGAGGAGGAGATATGAGGGACAATTGGAGAAGTGAATTATATAAATATAAAGTAGTAAAAATTGAACCA
TTAGGAGTAGCACCCACCAAGGCAAAGAGAAGAGTGGTGCAGAGAGAAAAAAGAGCAGTGGGAATAGGAG
CTTTGTTCCTTGGGTTCTTGGGAGCAGCAGGAAGCACTATGGGCGCAGCGTCAATGACGCTGACGGTACA
GGCCAGACAATTATTGTCTGGTATAGTGCAGCAGCAGAACAATTTGCTGAGGGCTATTGAGGCGCAACAG
CATCTGTTGCAACTCACAGTCTGGGGCATCAAGCAGCTCCAGGCAAGAATCCTGGCTGTGGAAAGATACC
TAAAGGATCAACAGCTCCTGGGGATTTGGGGTTGCTCTGGAAAACTCATTTGCACCACTGCTGTGCCTTG
GAATGCTAGTTGGAGTAATAAATCTCTGGAACAGATTTGGAATCACACGACCTGGATGGAGTGGGACAGA
GAAATTAACAATTACACAAGCTTAATACACTCCTTAATTGAAGAATCGCAAAACCAGCAAGAAAAGAATG
AACAAGAATTATTGGAATTAGATAAATGGGCAAGTTTGTGGAATTGGTTTAACATAACAAATTGGCTGTG
GTATATAAAATTATTCATAATGATAGTAGGAGGCTTGGTAGGTTTAAGAATAGTTTTTGCTGTACTTTCT
ATAGTGAATAGAGTTAGGCAGGGATATTCACCATTATCGTTTCAGACCCACCTCCCAACCCCGAGGGGAC
CCGACAGGCCCGAAGGAATAGAAGAAGAAGGTGGAGAGAGAGACAGAGACAGATCCATTCGATTAGTGAA
CGGATCTACAAATGGCAGTATTCATCCACAATTTTAAAAGAAAAGGGGGGATTGGGGGGTACAGTGCAGG
GGAAAGAATAGTAGACATAATAGCAACAGACATACAAACTAAAGAATTACAAAAACAAATTACAAAAATT
CAAAATTTTCGGGTTTATTACAGGGACAGCAGAAATTCACTTTGAATTAATTCAAGCTTCGTGAGGCTCC
GGTGCCCGTCAGTGGGCAGAGCGCACATCGCCCACAGTCCCCGAGAAGTTGGGGGGAGGGGTCGGCAATT
GAACCGGTGCCTAGAGAAGGTGGCGCGGGGTAAACTGGGAAAGTGATGTCGTGTACTGGCTCCGCCTTTT
TCCCGAGGGTGGGGGAGAACCGTATATAAGTGCAGTAGTCGCCGTGAACGTTCTTTTTCGCAACGGGTTT
GCCGCCAGAACACAGGTAAGTGCCGTGTGTGGTTCCCGCGGGCCTGGCCTCTTTACGGGTTATGGCCCTT
GCGTGCCTTGAATTACTTCCACCTGGCTCCAGTACGTGATTCTTGATCCCGAGCTGGAGCCAGGGGCGGG
CCTTGCGCTTTAGGAGCCCCTTCGCCTCGTGCTTGAGTTGAGGCCTGGCCTGGGCGCTGGGGCCGCCGCG
TGCGAATCTGGTGGCACCTTCGCGCCTGTCTCGCTGCTTTCGATAAGTCTCTAGCCATTTAAAATTTTTG
ATGACCTGCTGCGACGCTTTTTTTCTGGCAAGATAGTCTTGTAAATGCGGGCCAGGATCTGCACACTGGT
ATTTCGGTTTTTGGGGCCGCGGGCGGCGACGGGGCCCGTGCGTCCCAGCGCACATGTTCGGCGAGGCGGG
GCCTGCGAGCGCGGCCACCGAGAATCGGACGGGGGTAGTCTCAAGCTGGCCGGCCTGCTCTGGTGCCTGG
CCTCGCGCCGCCGTGTATCGCCCCGCCCTGGGCGGCAAGGCTGGCCCGGTCGGCACCAGTTGCGTGAGCG
GAAAGATGGCCGCTTCCCGGCCCTGCTCCAGGGGGCTCAAAATGGAGGACGCGGCGCTCGGGAGAGCGGG
CGGGTGAGTCACCCACACAAAGGAAAGGGGCCTTTCCGTCCTCAGCCGTCGCTTCATGTGACTCCACGGA
GTACCGGGCGCCGTCCAGGCACCTCGATTAGTTCTGGAGCTTTTGGAGTACGTCGTCTTTAGGTTGGGGG
GAGGGGTTTTATGCGATGGAGTTTCCCCACACTGAGTGGGTGGAGACTGAAGTTAGGCCAGCTTGGCACT
TGATGTAATTCTCCTTGGAATTTGCCCTTTTTGAGTTTGGATCTTGGTTCATTCTCAAGCCTCAGACAGT
GGTTCAAAGTTTTTTTCTTCCATTTCAGGTGTCGTGAACACGCTACCGGTCTCGACGAATTCGCCCTTAG
CATGTCTAAAGGTGAAGAATTATTCACTGGTGTTGTCCCAATTTTGGTTGAATTAGATGGTGATGTTAAT
GGTCACAAATTTTCTGTCTCCGGTGAAGGTGAAGGTGATGCTACGTACGGTAAATTGACCTTAAAATTAC
TCTGTACTACTGGTAAATTGCCAGTTCCATGGCCAACCTTAGTCACTACTTTAGGTTATGGTGTTCAATG
TTTTGCTAGATACCCAGATCATATGAAACAACATGACTTTTTCAAGTCTGCCATGCCAGAAGGTTATGTT
CAAGAAAGAACTATTTTTTTCAAAGATGACGGTAACTACAAGACCAGAGCTGAAGTCAAGTTTGAAGGTG
ATACCTTAGTTAATAGAATCGAATTAAAAGGTATTGATTTTAAAGAAGATGGTAACATTTTAGGTCACAA
ATTGGAATACAACTATAACTCTCACAATGTTTACATCACTGCTGACAAACAAAAGAATGGTATCAAAGCT
AACTTCAAAATTAGACACAACATTGAAGATGGTGGTGTTCAATTAGCTGACCATTATCAACAAAATACTC
CAATTGGTGATGGTCCAGTCTTGTTACCAGACAACCATTACTTATCCTATCAATCTGCCTTATTCAAAGA
TCCAAACGAAAAGAGAGACCACATGGTCTTGTTAGAATTTTTGACTGCTGCTGGTATTACCGAGGGTATG
AATGAATTGTACCTCGAGAAGTTTTCTCAAGAACAGATCGGCGAAAACATTGTGTGCAGGGTCATTTGTA
CCACGGGTCAAATTCCCATCCGAGATTTGTCAGCTGATATTTCACAAGTGCTTAAGGAAAAACGATCCAT
AAAGAAAGTTTGGACATTTGGTAGAAACCCAGCCTGTGACTATCATTTAGGAAACATTTCAAGACTGTCA
AATAAGCATTTCCAAATACTACTAGGAGAAGACGGTAACCTTTTATTGAATGACATTTCCACTAATGGGA
CCTGGTTAAATGGGCAAAAAGTCGAGAAGAACAGCAATCAGTTACTGTCCCAAGGTGATGAAATAACCGT
TGGTGTAGGCGTGGAATCAGATATTTTATCTCTGGTCATTTTCATAAACGACAAATTTAAGCAGTGCCTG
GAGCAGAACAAAGTTGATCGCGGTACCAGTGCTGGTGGTAGTGCTGGTGGTAGTGCTGGTGGTAGTGCTG
GTGGTAGTGCTGGTGGTTCCGGCAGTGCTGGTGGTAGTGCTGGTGGTAGTACCAGTGCTGGTGGTAGTGC
TGGTGGTAGTGCTGGTGGTAGTGCTGGTGGTAGTGCTGGTGGTTSYGGCAGTGCTGGTGGTAGTGCTGGT
GGTAGTRCCAGTGCTGGTGGTAGTGCTGGTGGTAGTGCTGGTGGTAGTGCTGGTGGTAGTGCTGGTGGTT
CCGGCAGTGCTGGTGGTAGTGCTGGTGGTAGTACCAGTGCTGGTGGTAGTGCTGGTGGTAGTGCTGGTGG
TAGTGCTGGTGGTAGTGCTGGTGGTTCCGGATTGAGGCGCGCGACGCTGGTTGACGGCGGCCGCATGGTG
AGCAAGGGCGAGGAGCTGTTCACCGGGGTGGTGCCCATCCTGGTCGAGCTGGACGGCGACGTAAACGGCC
ACAAGTTCAGCGTGTCCGGCGAGGGCGAGGGCGATGCCACCTACGGCAAGCTGACCCTGAAGTTCATCTG
CACCACCGGCAAGCTGCCCGTGCCCTGGCCCACCCTCGTGACCACCCTGTCCTGGGGCGTGCAGTGCTTC
GCCCGCTACCCCGACCACATGAAGCAGCACGACTTCTTCAAGTCCGCCATGCCCGAAGGCTACGTCCAGG
AGCGCACCATCTTCTTCAAGGACGACGGCAACTACAAGACCCGCGCCGAGGTGAAGTTCGAGGGCGACAC
CCTGGTGAACCGCATCGAGCTGAAGGGCATCGACTTCAAGGAGGACGGCAACATCCTGGGGCACAAGCTG
GAGTACAACTACATCAGCGGGAACGTCTATATCACCGCCGACAAGCAGAAGAACGGCATCAAGGCCAACT
TCAAGATCCGCCACAACATCGAGGACGGCGGCGTGCAGCTCGCCGACCACTACCAGCAGAACACCCCCAT
CGGCGACGGCCCCGTGCTGCTGCCCGACAACCACTACCTGAGCACCCAGTCCGCCTTAAGCAAAGACCCC
AACGAGAAGCGCGATCACATGGTCCTGCTGGAGTTCTTGACCGCCGCCGGGATCACTCTCGGCATGGACG
AGCTGTCTAGACTGCAGCTGCCTCCTCTGGAACGCCTGACTCTGGATTAAGGATCCGCCCCTCTCCCTCC
CCCCCCCCTAACGTTACTGGCCGAAGCCGCTTGGAATAAGGCCGGTGTGCGTTTGTCTATATGTTATTTT
CCACCATATTGCCGTCTTTTGGCAATGTGAGGGCCCGGAAACCTGGCCCTGTCTTCTTGACGAGCATTCC
TAGGGGTCTTTCCCCTCTCGCCAAAGGAATGCAAGGTCTGTTGAATGTCGTGAAGGAAGCAGTTCCTCTG
GAAGCTTCTTGAAGACAAACAACGTCTGTAGCGACCCTTTGCAGGCAGCGGAACCCCCCACCTGGCGACA
GGTGCCTCTGCGGCCAAAAGCCACGTGTATAAGATACACCTGCAAAGGCGGCACAACCCCAGTGCCACGT
TGTGAGTTGGATAGTTGTGGAAAGAGTCAAATGGCTCTCCTCAAGCGTATTCAACAAGGGGCTGAAGGAT
GCCCAGAAGGTACCCCATTGTATGGGATCTGATCTGGGGCCTCGGTACACATGCTTTACATGTGTTTAGT
CGAGGTTAAAAAAACGTCTAGGCCCCCCGAACCACGGGGACGTGGTTTTCCTTTGAAAAACACGATGATA
ATATGGCCACAACCATGGCCAAGCCTTTGTCTCAAGAAGAATCCACCCTCATTGAAAGAGCAACGGCTAC
AATCAACAGCATCCCCATCTCTGAAGACTACAGCGTCGCCAGCGCAGCTCTCTCTAGCGACGGCCGCATC
TTCACTGGTGTCAATGTATATCATTTTACTGGGGGACCTTGTGCAGAACTCGTGGTGCTGGGCACTGCTG
CTGCTGCGGCAGCTGGCAACCTGACTTGTATCGTCGCGATCGGAAATGAGAACAGGGGCATCTTGAGCCC
CTGCGGACGGTGCCGACAGGTGCTTCTCGATCTGCATCCTGGGATCAAAGCCATAGTGAAGGACAGTGAT
GGACAGCCGACGGCAGTTGGGATTCGTGAATTGCTGCCCTCTGGTTATGTGTGGGAGGGCTAAGTCGAGC
CTCTAGAGTTAACATCGAGGGATCAAGCTTATCGATAATCAACCTCTGGATTACAAAATTTGTGAAAGAT
TGACTGGTATTCTTAACTATGTTGCTCCTTTTACGCTATGTGGATACGCTGCTTTAATGCCTTTGTATCA
TGCTATTGCTTCCCGTATGGCTTTCATTTTCTCCTCCTTGTATAAATCCTGGTTGCTGTCTCTTTATGAG
GAGTTGTGGCCCGTTGTCAGGCAACGTGGCGTGGTGTGCACTGTGTTTGCTGACGCAACCCCCACTGGTT
GGGGCATTGCCACCACCTGTCAGCTCCTTTCCGGGACTTTCGCTTTCCCCCTCCCTATTGCCACGGCGGA
ACTCATCGCCGCCTGCCTTGCCCGCTGCTGGACAGGGGCTCGGCTGTTGGGCACTGACAATTCCGTGGTG
TTGTCGGGGAAGCTGACGTCCTTTCCATGGCTGCTCGCCTGTGTTGCCACCTGGATTCTGCGCGGGACGT
CCTTCTGCTACGTCCCTTCGGCCCTCAATCCAGCGGACCTTCCTTCCCGCGGCCTGCTGCCGGCTCTGCG
GCCTCTTCCGCGTCTTCGCCTTCGCCCTCAGACGAGTCGGATCTCCCTTTGGGCCGCCTCCCCGCATCGA
TACCGTCGAGACCTAGAAAAACATGGAGCAATCACAAGTAGCAATACAGCAGCTACCAATGCTGATTGTG
CCTGGCTAGAAGCACAAGAGGAGGAGGAGGTGGGTTTTCCAGTCACACCTCAGGTACCTTTAAGACCAAT
GACTTACAAGGCAGCTGTAGATCTTAGCCACTTTTTAAAAGAAAAGGGGGGACTGGAAGGGCTAATTCAC
TCCCAACGAAGACAAGATATCCTTGATCTGTGGATCTACCACACACAAGGCTACTTCCCTGATTGGCAGA
ACTACACACCAGGGCCAGGGATCAGATATCCACTGACCTTTGGATGGTGCTACAAGCTAGTACCAGTTGA
GCAAGAGAAGGTAGAAGAAGCCAATGAAGGAGAGAACACCCGCTTGTTACACCCTGTGAGCCTGCATGGG
ATGGATGACCCGGAGAGAGAAGTATTAGAGTGGAGGTTTGACAGCCGCCTAGCATTTCATCACATGGCCC
GAGAGCTGCATCCGGACTGTACTGGGTCTCTCTGGTTAGACCAGATCTGAGCCTGGGAGCTCTCTGGCTA
ACTAGGGAACCCACTGCTTAAGCCTCAATAAAGCTTGCCTTGAGTGCTTCAAGTAGTGTGTGCCCGTCTG
TTGTGTGACTCTGGTAACTAGAGATCCCTCAGACCCTTTTAGTCAGTGTGGAAAATCTCTAGCAGGGCCC
GTTTAAACCCGCTGATCAGCCTCGACTGTGCCTTCTAGTTGCCAGCCATCTGTTGTTTGCCCCTCCCCCG
TGCCTTCCTTGACCCTGGAAGGTGCCACTCCCACTGTCCTTTCCTAATAAAATGAGGAAATTGCATCGCA
TTGTCTGAGTAGGTGTCATTCTATTCTGGGGGGTGGGGTGGGGCAGGACAGCAAGGGGGAGGATTGGGAA
GACAATAGCAGGCATGCTGGGGATGCGGTGGGCTCTATGGCTTCTGAGGCGGAAAGAACCAGCTGGGGCT
CTAGGGGGTATCCCC
[124 nt withheld, positions 8696-8819]
C
[91 nt withheld, positions 8821-8911]
A
[49 nt withheld, positions 8913-8961]
CCTTTGACGTTGGAGTCCACGTTCTTT
[37 nt withheld, positions 8989-9025]
ACCCTATCTCGGTCTATTCTTTTGATTTATAAGGGATTTTGCCGATTTCGGCCTATTGGTTAAAAAATGA
GCTGATTTAACAAAAATTTAACGCGAATTAATTCTGTGGAATGTGTGTCAGTTAGGGTGTGGAAAGTCCC
CAGGCTCCCCAGCAGGCAGAAGTATGCAAAGCATGCATCTCAATTAGTCAGCAACCAGGTGTGGAAAGTC
CCCAGGCTCCCCAGCAGGCAGAAGTATGCAAAGCATGCATCTCAATTAGTCAGCAACCATAGTCCCGCCC
CTAACTCCGCCCATCCCGCCCCTAACTCCGCCCAGTTCCGCCCATTCTCCGCCCCATGGCTGACTAATTT
TTTTTATTTATGCAGAGGCCGAGGCCGCCTCTGCCTCTGAGCTATTCCAGAAGTAGTGAGGAGGCTTTTT
TGGAGGCCTAGGCTTTTGCAAAAAGCTCCCGGGAGCTTGTATATCCATTTTCGGATCTGATCAGCACGTG
TTGACAATTAATCATCGGCATAGTATATCGGCATAGTATAATACGACAAGGTGAGGAACTAAACCATGGC
CAAGTTGACCAGTGCCGTTCCGGTGCTCACCGCGCGCGACGTCGCCGGAGCGGTCGAGTTCTGGACCGAC
CGGCTCGGGTTCTCCCGGGACTTCGTGGAGGACGACTTCGCCGGTGTGGTCCGGGACGACGTGACCCTGT
TCATCAGCGCGGTCCAGGACCAGGTGGTGCCGGACAACACCCTGGCCTGGGTGTGGGTGCGCGGCCTGGA
CGAGCTGTACGCCGAGTGGTCGGAGGTCGTGTCCACGAACTTCCGGGACGCCTCCGGGCCGGCCATGACC
GAGATCGGCGAGCAGCCGTGGGGGCGGGAGTTCGCCCTGCGCGACCCGGCCGGCAACTGCGTGCACTTCG
TGGCCGAGGAGCAGGACTGACACGTGCTACGAGATTTCGATTCCACCGCCGCCTTCTATGAAAGGTTGGG
CTTCGGAATCGTTTTCCGGGACGCCGGCTGGATGATCCTCCAGCGCGGGGATCTCATGCTGGAGTTCTTC
GCCCACCCCAACTTGTTTATTGCAGCTTATAATGGTTACAAATAAAGCAATAGCATCACAAATTTCACAA
ATAAAGCATTTTTTTCACTGCATTCTAGTTGTGGTTTGTCCAAACTCATCAATGTATCTTATCATGTCTG
TATACCGTCGACCTCTAGCTAGAGCTTGGCGTAATCATGGTCATAGCTGTTTCCTGTGTGAAATTGTTAT
CCGCTCACAATTCCACACAACATACGAGCCGGAAGCATAAAGTGTAAAGCCTGGGGTGCCTAATGAGTGA
GCTAACTCACATTAATTGCGTTGCGCTCACTGCCCGCTTTCCAGTCGGGAAACCTGTCGTGCCAGCTGCA
TTAATGAATCGGCCAACGCGCGGGGAGAGGCGGTTTGCGTATTGGGCGCTCTTCCGCTTCCTCGCTCACT
GACTCGCTGCGCTCGGTCGTTCGGCTGCGGCGAGCGGTATCAGCTCACTCAAAGGCGGTAATACGGTTAT
CCACAGAATCAGGGGATAACGCAGGAAAGAACATGTGAGCAAAAGGCCAGCAAAAGGCCAGGAACCGTAA
AAAGGCCGCGTTGCTGGCGTTTTTCCATAGGCTCCGCCCCCCTGACGAGCATCACAAAAATCGACGCTCA
AGTCAGAGGTGGCGAAACCCGACAGGACTATAAAGATACCAGGCGTTTCCCCCTGGAAGCTCCCTCGTGC
GCTCTCCTGTTCCGACCCTGCCGCTTACCGGATACCTGTCCGCCTTTCTCCCTTCGGGAAGCGTGGCGCT
TTCTCATAGCTCACGCTGTAGGTATCTCAGTTCGGTGTAGGTCGTTCGCTCCAAGCTGGGCTGTGTGCAC
GAACCCCCCGTTCAGCCCGACCGCTGCGCCTTATCCGGTAACTATCGTCTTGAGTCCAACCCGGTAAGAC
ACGACTTATCGCCACTGGCAGCAGCCACTGGTAACAGGATTAGCAGAGCGAGGTATGTAGGCGGTGCTAC
AGAGTTCTTGAAGTGGTGGCCTAACTACGGCTACACTAGAAGAACAGTATTTGGTATCTGCGCTCTGCTG
AAGCCAGTTACCTTCGGAAAAAGAGTTGGTAGCTCTTGATCCGGCAAACAAACCACCGCTGGTAGCGGTG
GTTTTTTTGTTTGCAAGCAGCAGATTACGCGCAGAAAAAAAGGATCTCAAGAAGATCCTTTGATCTTTTC
TACGGGGTCTGACGCTCAGTGGAACGAAAACTCACGTTAAGGGATTTTGGTCATGAGATTATCAAAAAGG
ATCTTCACCTAGATCCTTTTAAATTAAAAATGAAGTTTTAAATCAATCTAAAGTATATATGAGTAAACTT
GGTCTGACAGTTACCAATGCTTAATCAGTGAGGCACCTATCTCAGCGATCTGTCTATTTCGTTCATCCAT
AGTTGCCTGACTCCCCGTCGTGTAGATAACTACGATACGGGAGGGCTTACCATCTGGCCCCAGTGCTGCA
ATGATACCGCGAGACCCACGCTCACCGGCTCCAGATTTATCAGCAATAAACCAGCCAGCCGGAAGGGCCG
AGCGCAGAAGTGGTCCTGCAACTTTATCCGCCTCCATCCAGTCTATTAATTGTTGCCGGGAAGCTAGAGT
AAGTAGTTCGCCAGTTAATAGTTTGCGCAACGTTGTTGCCATTGCTACAGGCATCGTGGTGTCACGCTCG
TCGTTTGGTATGGCTTCATTCAGCTCCGGTTCCCAACGATCAAGGCGAGTTACATGATCCCCCATGTTGT
GCAAAAAAGCGGTTAGCTCCTTCGGTCCTCCGATCGTTGTCAGAAGTAAGTTGGCCGCAGTGTTATCACT
CATGGTTATGGCAGCACTGCATAATTCTCTTACTGTCATGCCATCCGTAAGATGCTTTTCTGTGACTGGT
GAGTACTCAACCAAGTCATTCTGAGAATAGTGTATGCGGCGACCGAGTTGCTCTTGCCCGGCGTCAATAC
GGGATAATACCGCGCCACATAGCAGAACTTTAAAAGTGCTCATCATTGGAAAACGTTCTTCGGGGCGAAA
ACTCTCAAGGATCTTACCGCTGTTGAGATCCAGTTCGATGTAACCCACTCGTGCACCCAACTGATCTTCA
GCATCTTTTACTTTCACCAGCGTTTCTGGGTGAGCAAAAACAGGAAGGCAAAATGCCGCAAAAAAGGGAA
TAAGGGCGACACGGAAATGTTGAATACTCATACTCTTCCTTTTTCAATATTATTGAAGCATTTATCAGGG
TTATTGTCTCATGAGCGGATACATATTTGAATGTATTTAGAAAAATAAACAAATAGGGGTTCCGCGCACA
TTTCCCCGAAAAGTGCCACCTGACGTC
Features (pLannotate 1.2.2; 33 found; start..end, strand, type, name):
     28..80      -  misc_feature   bom (fragment): basis of mobility region from pBR322
    235..614     +  enhancer       CMV enhancer: human cytomegalovirus immediate early enhancer
    615..814     +  promoter       CMV promoter: human cytomegalovirus (CMV) immediate early promoter
    832..1012    +  LTR            5' LTR (truncated): truncated 5' long terminal repeat (LTR) from HIV-1
   1059..1184    +  misc_feature   HIV-1 Ψ: packaging signal of human immunodeficiency virus type 1
   1168..1506    +  CDS            HIV-1 gag (fragment): gag protein from human immunodeficiency virus 1; gag
   1676..1909    +  misc_feature   RRE: The Rev response element (RRE) of HIV-1 allows for Rev-dependent mRNA export from the nucleus to the cytoplasm.
   2286..2386    +  CDS            Rev (fragment): human immunodeficiency virus 1 (HIV-1) Rev protein; rev; enhances nuclear export of unspliced and incompletely spliced viral mRNAs
   2412..2529    +  misc_feature   cPPT/CTS: central polypurine tract and central termination sequence of HIV-1
   2585..3747    +  promoter       EF-1α promoter: strong constitutive promoter for human elongation factor EF-1α
   3782..4492    +  CDS            YPet: yellow fluorescent protein optimized for FRET with CyPet (Nguyen and Daugherty, 2005)
   4469..4921    +  CDS            RAD53 (fragment): RAD53_YEAST - Also known as MEC2, SAD1, SPK1. Experimental evidence at protein level: Swiss-Prot protein existence level 1. Controls S-phase checkpoint as well as G1 and G2 DNA damage checkpoints. Phosphorylates proteins on serine, threonine, and tyrosine. Prevents entry into anaphase and mitotic exit after DNA damage via regulation of the Polo kinase CDC5. Seems to be involved in the phosphorylation of RPH1. From Saccharomyces cerevisiae (strain ATCC 204508 / S288c) (Baker's yeast).
   5315..6025    +  CDS            Turquoise-GL: Turquoise-GL is a basic (constitutively fluorescent) cyan fluorescent protein published in 2010, derived from Aequorea victoria.
   6078..6664    +  misc_feature   IRES2: internal ribosome entry site (IRES) of the encephalomyocarditis virus (EMCV)
   6665..7063    +  CDS            BSD: blasticidin S deaminase; Aspergillus terreus BSD; confers resistance to blasticidin
   7107..7695    +  misc_feature   WPRE: woodchuck hepatitis virus posttranscriptional regulatory element
   7620..8207    +  CDS            nef: NEF_HV112 - Experimental evidence at protein level: Swiss-Prot protein existence level 1. Extracellular Nef protein targets CD4(+) T-lymphocytes for apoptosis by interacting with CXCR4 surface receptors. From Human immunodeficiency virus type 1 group M subtype B (isolate PCV12) (HIV-1).
   8214..8394    +  LTR            5' LTR (truncated): truncated 5' long terminal repeat (LTR) from HIV-1
   8426..8650    +  polyA_signal   bGH poly(A) signal: bovine growth hormone polyadenylation signal
   8654..8675    +  promoter       SV40 promoter (fragment): SV40 enhancer and early promoter
   8696..9124    +  rep_origin     f1 ori (sequence partly withheld): f1 bacteriophage origin of replication; arrow indicates direction of (+) strand synthesis
   9138..9467    +  promoter       SV40 promoter: SV40 enhancer and early promoter
   9515..9562    +  promoter       EM7 promoter: synthetic bacterial promoter&nbsp
   9581..9955    +  CDS            BleoR: antibiotic-binding protein; Sh ble from Streptoalloteichus hindustanus; confers resistance to bleomycin, phleomycin, and Zeocin™
   9965..10090   +  CDS            ble (fragment): BLE_KLEPN - Experimental evidence at protein level: Swiss-Prot protein existence level 1. Binding protein with a strong affinity to the bleomycin family of antibiotics. Binds to CL990; an antimitotic-antibiotic compound. From Klebsiella pneumoniae.
  10085..10206   +  polyA_signal   SV40 poly(A) signal: SV40 polyadenylation signal
  10277..10299   -  protein_bind   lac operator (fragment): The lac repressor binds to the lac operator to inhibit transcription in E. coli. This inhibition can be relieved by adding lactose or isopropyl-β-D-thiogalactopyranoside (IPTG). lac repressor encoded by lacI
  10303..10333   -  promoter       lac promoter: promoter for the E. coli lac operon
  10348..10369   -  protein_bind   CAP binding site: CAP binding activates transcription in the presence of cAMP. E. coli catabolite activator protein
  10382..10474   -  CDS            lacI (fragment): lac repressor; lacI; The lac repressor binds to the lac operator to inhibit transcription in E. coli. This inhibition can be relieved by adding lactose or isopropyl-β-D-thiogalactopyranoside (IPTG).
  10657..11245   -  rep_origin     ori: high-copy-number ColE1/pMB1/pBR322/pUC origin of replication
  11416..12276   -  CDS            AmpR: β-lactamase; bla; confers resistance to ampicillin, carbenicillin, and related antibiotics
  12277..12381   -  promoter       AmpR promoter: bla
