[The description below was written by a language model from this plasmid's Addgene catalogue record and pLannotate feature annotations shown in this document.]
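Description:
pCSIIbsr-AKAR3EV is an HIV-1-derived lentiviral transfer vector on the pCSIIbsr backbone, built for stable expression of the synthetic FRET biosensor AKAR3EV in mammalian cells. In bacteria it is maintained through a high-copy ColE1/pUC-type origin and selected with ampicillin (AmpR, with its own promoter). An f1 origin is also present. Outside the viral region, the backbone carries an SV40/EM7-driven BleoR (Zeocin/bleomycin resistance) cassette with an SV40 poly(A) signal, although the catalogue lists only blasticidin as the mammalian selectable marker.

A CMV enhancer/promoter fused to a truncated 5' LTR drives production of the viral genomic RNA. This is followed by the Ψ packaging signal with a gag fragment, the RRE for Rev-dependent nuclear export, and the cPPT/CTS. The downstream LTR is also annotated as truncated and is followed by a bGH poly(A) signal. The annotated nef and Rev fragments appear to be residual viral sequence. Within the provirus, the EF-1α promoter drives a bicistronic transcript. The first cistron is the roughly 2.3 kb sensor, in which YPet (yellow acceptor) is joined to a fragment matching yeast RAD53, then an unannotated stretch, then the cyan donor Turquoise-GL. The record does not describe the function of the RAD53-derived or unannotated segments, though sensors of this design generally pair a phospho-binding domain with a linker and a kinase substrate so that phosphorylation alters FRET. An EMCV IRES2 then directs translation of blasticidin S deaminase, linking drug resistance to sensor expression, and a WPRE enhances transcript expression. The vector is used to produce lentivirus and derive blasticidin-selected cell lines expressing the biosensor for live-cell FRET imaging.
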