Addgene plasmid #170309: pCSIIbsr-AKAR3EV
Purpose: The lentiviral vector for AKAR3EV
Depositing lab: Michiyuki Matsuda. Depositing organization: Kyoto University, Graduate School of Biostudies. Publication: Development of an optimized backbone of FRET biosensors for kinases and GTPases. Komatsu N, Aoki K, Yamada M, Yukinaga H, Fujita Y, Kamioka Y, Matsuda M. Mol Biol Cell. 2011 Dec;22(23):4647-56. doi: 10.1091/mbc.E11-01-0072. Epub 2011 Oct 5. PubMed 21976697.
Backbone
  Vector backbone: pCSIIbsr
  Vector type: Mammalian Expression, Lentiviral
  Selectable markers: Blasticidin
Growth in bacteria
  Bacterial resistance: Ampicillin, 100 μg/mL
  Growth temperature: 37°C
  Growth strain: NEB Stable
  Copy number: Unknown
Gene/Insert
  Gene/Insert name: AKAR3EV
  Species: Synthetic
  Insert size (bp): 2300
Terms and licenses: Academic/Nonprofit Terms; Industry Terms: Not Available to Industry
How to cite: pCSIIbsr-AKAR3EV was a gift from Michiyuki Matsuda (Addgene plasmid # 170309 ; http://n2t.net/addgene:170309 ; RRID:Addgene_170309)
